>Addgene plasmid #194230 | PGK-LCB3_v1.2-NotchGal4VP64-T2A-mCherry (pZYW047) | addgene full sequence | sequence record 383893 | Addgene NGS Result
GTGATTCCTCTGAATTATTTTCATTTTAAAGAAATTGTATTTGTTAAATATGTACTACAAACTTAGTAGT
TGGAAGGGCTAATTCACTCCCAAAGAAGACAAGATATCCTTGATCTGTGGATCTACCACACACAAGGCTA
CTTCCCTGATTAGCAGAACTACACACCAGGGCCAGGGGTCAGATATCCACTGACCTTTGGATGGTGCTAC
AAGCTAGTACCAGTTGAGCCAGATAAGGTAGAAGAGGCCAATAAAGGAGAGAACACCAGCTTGTTACACC
CTGTGAGCCTGCATGGGATGGATGACCCGGAGAGAGAAGTGTTAGAGTGGAGGTTTGACAGCCGCCTAGC
ATTTCATCACGTGGCCCGAGAGCTGCATCCGGAGTACTTCAAGAACTGCTGATATCGAGCTTGCTACAAG
GGACTTTCCGCTGGGGACTTTCCAGGGAGGCGTGGCCTGGGCGGGACTGGGGAGTGGCGAGCCCTCAGAT
CCTGCATATAAGCAGCTGCTTTTTGCCTGTACTGGGACTCTCTGGTTAGACCAGATCTGAGCCTGGGAGC
TCTCTGGCTAACTAGGGAACCCACTGCTTAAGCCTCAATAAAGCTTGCCTTGAGTGCTTCAAGTAGTGTG
TGCCCGTCTGTTGTGTGACTCTGGTAACTAGAGATCCCTCAGACCCTTTTAGTCAGTGTGGAAAATCTCT
AGCAGTGGCGCCCGAACAGGGACTTGAAAGCGAAAGGGAAACCAGAGGAGCTCTCTCGACGCAGGACTCG
GCTTGCTGAAGCGCGCACGGCAAGAGGCGAGGGGCGGCGACTGGTGAGTACGCCAAAAATTTTGACTAGC
GGAGGCTAGAAGGAGAGAGATGGGTGCGAGAGCGTCAGTATTAAGCGGGGGAGAATTAGATCGCGATGGG
AAAAAATTCGGTTAAGGCCAGGGGGAAAGAAAAAATATAAATTAAAACATATAGTATGGGCAAGCAGGGA
GCTAGAACGATTCGCAGTTAATCCTGGCCTGTTAGAAACATCAGAAGGCTGTAGACAAATACTGGGACAG
CTACAACCATCCCTTCAGACAGGATCAGAAGAACTTAGATCATTATATAATACAGTAGCAACCCTCTATT
GTGTGCATCAAAGGATAGAGATAAAAGACACCAAGGAAGCTTTAGACAAGATAGAGGAAGAGCAAAACAA
AAGTAAGACCACCGCACAGCAAGCGGCCGGCCGCTGATCTTCAGACCTGGAGGAGGAGATATGAGGGACA
ATTGGAGAAGTGAATTATATAAATATAAAGTAGTAAAAATTGAACCATTAGGAGTAGCACCCACCAAGGC
AAAGAGAAGAGTGGTGCAGAGAGAAAAAAGAGCAGTGGGAATAGGAGCTTTGTTCCTTGGGTTCTTGGGA
GCAGCAGGAAGCACTATGGGCGCAGCGTCAATGACGCTGACGGTACAGGCCAGACAATTATTGTCTGGTA
TAGTGCAGCAGCAGAACAATTTGCTGAGGGCTATTGAGGCGCAACAGCATCTGTTGCAACTCACAGTCTG
GGGCATCAAGCAGCTCCAGGCAAGAATCCTGGCTGTGGAAAGATACCTAAAGGATCAACAGCTCCTGGGG
ATTTGGGGTTGCTCTGGAAAACTCATTTGCACCACTGCTGTGCCTTGGAATGCTAGTTGGAGTAATAAAT
CTCTGGAACAGATTTGGAATCACACGACCTGGATGGAGTGGGACAGAGAAATTAACAATTACACAAGCTT
AATACACTCCTTAATTGAAGAATCGCAAAACCAGCAAGAAAAGAATGAACAAGAATTATTGGAATTAGAT
AAATGGGCAAGTTTGTGGAATTGGTTTAACATAACAAATTGGCTGTGGTATATAAAATTATTCATAATGA
TAGTAGGAGGCTTGGTAGGTTTAAGAATAGTTTTTGCTGTACTTTCTATAGTGAATAGAGTTAGGCAGGG
ATATTCACCATTATCGTTTCAGACCCACCTCCCAACCCCGAGGGGACCCGACAGGCCCGAAGGAATAGAA
GAAGAAGGTGGAGAGAGAGACAGAGACAGATCCATTCGATTAGTGAACGGATCTCGACGGTATCGCCAAA
TGGCAGTATTCATCCACAATTTTAAAAGAAAAGGGGGGATTGGGGGGTACAGTGCAGGGGAAAGAATAGT
AGACATAATAGCAACAGACATACAAACTAAAGAATTACAAAAACAAATTACAAAAATTCAAAATTTTCGG
GTTTATTACAGGGACAGCAGAGATCCAGTTTGGCCCTCTGATGAGACGAACGGGGTAGGGGAGGCGCTTT
TCCCAAGGCAGTCTGGAGCATGCGCTTTAGCAGCCCCGCTGGGCACTTGGCGCTACACAAGTGGCCTCTG
GCCTCGCACACATTCCACATCCACCGGTAGGCGCCAACCGGCTCCGTTCTTTGGTGGCCCCTTCGCGCCA
CCTTCTACTCCTCCCCTAGTCAGGAAGTTCCCCCCCGCCCCGCAGCTCGCGTCGTGCAGGACGTGACAAA
TGGAAGTAGCATGTCTCACTAGTCTCGTGCAGATGGACAGCACCGCTGAGCAATGGAAGCGGGTAGGCCT
TTGGGGCAGCGGCCAATAGCAGCTTTGCTCCTTCGCTTTCTGGGCTCAGAGGCTGGGAAGGGGTGGGTCC
GGGGGCGGGCTCAGGGGCGGGCTCAGGGGCGGGGCGGGCGCCCGAAGGTCCTCCGGAGGCCCGGCATTCT
GCACGCTTCAAAAGCGCACGTCTGCCGCGCTGTTCTCCTCTTCCTCATCTCCGGGCCTTTCGGCCACTAT
GGCCTTGCCCGTTACGGCACTTCTGCTCCCACTCGCATTGCTGCTTCACGCCGCCCGACCAGAACAGAAA
CTCATAAGTGAAGAAGACCTTGGGGGAGGCGGTTCCGGGGGAGGCGGTTCTAACGATGACGATCTCCATA
TGCAGATGACCGATCTGGTGTACGAGGCACTACACTTTGCTAAAGACGAGGAAATCCAGAAGCACGTCTT
CCAGCTGTTCGAGAAGGCCACAAAGGCCTATAAAAATAAAGACAGGCAAAAACTGGAAAAGGTTGTGGAG
GAACTGAAGGAATTGTTAGAGAGACTTCTCAGCGGTTCTATCCTGGACTACAGCTTCACAGGTGGCGCTG
GGCGCGACATTCCCCCACCGCAGATTGAGGAGGCCTGTGAGCTGCCTGAGTGCCAGGTGGATGCAGGCAA
TAAGGTCTGCAACCTGCAGTGTAATAATCACGCATGTGGCTGGGATGGTGGCGACTGCTCCCTCAACTTC
AATGACCCCTGGAAGAACTGCACGCAGTCTCTACAGTGCTGGAAGTATTTTAGCGACGGCCACTGTGACA
GCCAGTGCAACTCGGCCGGCTGCCTCTTTGATGGCTTCGACTGCCAGCTCACCGAGGGACAGTGCAACCC
CCTGTATGACCAGTACTGCAAGGACCACTTCAGTGATGGCCACTGCGACCAGGGCTGTAACAGTGCCGAA
TGTGAGTGGGATGGCCTAGACTGTGCTGAGCATGTACCCGAGCGGCTGGCAGCCGGCACCCTGGTGCTGG
TGGTGCTGCTTCCACCCGACCAGCTACGGAACAACTCCTTCCACTTTCTGCGGGAGCTCAGCCACGTGCT
GCACACCAACGTGGTCTTCAAGCGTGATGCGCAAGGCCAGCAGATGATCTTCCCGTACTATGGCCACGAG
GAAGAGCTGCGCAAGCACCCAATCAAGCGCTCTACAGTGGGTTGGGCCACCTCTTCACTGCTTCCTGGTA
CCAGTGGTGGGCGCCAGCGCAGGGAGCTGGACCCCATGGACATCCGTGGCTCCATTGTCTACCTGGAGAT
CGACAACCGGCAATGTGTGCAGTCATCCTCGCAGTGCTTCCAGAGTGCCACCGATGTGGCTGCCTTCCTA
GGTGCTCTTGCGTCACTTGGCAGCCTCAATATTCCTTACAAGATTGAGGCCGTGAAGAGTGAGCCGGTGG
AGCCTCCGCTGCCCTCGCAGCTGCACCTCATGTACGTGGCAGCGGCTGCCTTCGTGCTCCTGTTCTTTGT
GGGCTGTGGGGTGCTGCTGTCCCGCAAGCGCCGGCGGATGAAGCTGCTGAGCAGCATCGAGCAGGCCTGT
GACATCTGCCGGCTGAAGAAACTGAAGTGCAGCAAAGAAAAGCCCAAGTGCGCCAAGTGCCTGAAGAACA
ACTGGGAGTGCCGGTACAGCCCCAAGACCAAGAGAAGCCCCCTGACCAGAGCCCACCTGACCGAGGTGGA
AAGCCGGCTGGAAAGACTGGAACAGCTGTTTCTGCTGATCTTCCCACGCGAGGACCTGGACATGATCCTG
AAGATGGACAGCCTGCAGGACATCAAGGCCCTGCTGACCGGCCTGTTCGTGCAGGACAACGTGAACAAGG
ACGCCGTGACCGACAGACTGGCCAGCGTGGAAACCGACATGCCCCTGACCCTGCGGCAGCACAGAATCAG
CGCCACCAGCAGCAGCGAGGAAAGCAGCAACAAGGGCCAGCGGCAGCTGACAGTGTCTGCTGCTGCAGGC
GGAAGCGGAGGCTCTGGCGGATCTGATGCCCTGGACGACTTCGACCTGGATATGCTGGGCAGCGACGCCC
TGGATGATTTTGATCTGGACATGCTGGGATCTGACGCTCTGGACGATTTCGATCTCGACATGTTGGGATC
AGATGCACTGGATGACTTTGACCTGGACATGCTCGGATCAGGATCCGGGAGTGGCGAAGGCAGGGGCTCC
CTTTTGACGTGCGGGGATGTTGAAGAGAACCCTGGGCCCGGATCTGGAATGGTGAGCAAGGGCGAGGAGG
ATAACATGGCCATCATCAAGGAGTTCATGCGCTTCAAGGTGCACATGGAGGGCTCCGTGAACGGCCACGA
GTTCGAGATCGAGGGCGAGGGCGAGGGCCGCCCCTACGAGGGCACCCAGACCGCCAAGCTGAAGGTGACC
AAGGGTGGCCCCCTGCCCTTCGCCTGGGACATCCTGTCCCCTCAGTTCATGTACGGCTCCAAGGCCTACG
TGAAGCACCCCGCCGACATCCCCGACTACTTGAAGCTGTCCTTCCCCGAGGGCTTCAAGTGGGAGCGCGT
GATGAACTTCGAGGACGGCGGCGTGGTGACCGTGACCCAGGACTCCTCCCTGCAGGACGGCGAGTTCATC
TACAAGGTGAAGCTGCGCGGCACCAACTTCCCCTCCGACGGCCCCGTAATGCAGAAGAAGACCATGGGCT
GGGAGGCCTCCTCCGAGCGGATGTACCCCGAGGACGGCGCCCTGAAGGGCGAGATCAAGCAGAGGCTGAA
GCTGAAGGACGGCGGCCACTACGACGCTGAGGTCAAGACCACCTACAAGGCCAAGAAGCCCGTGCAGCTG
CCCGGCGCCTACAACGTCAACATCAAGTTGGACATCACCTCCCACAACGAGGACTACACCATCGTGGAAC
AGTACGAACGCGCCGAGGGCCGCCACTCCACCGGCGGCATGGACGAGCTGTACAAGTAATGGCGCTTATC
GATAATCAACCTCTGGATTACAAAATTTGTGAAAGATTGACTGGTATTCTTAACTATGTTGCTCCTTTTA
CGCTATGTGGATACGCTGCTTTAATGCCTTTGTATCATGCTATTGCTTCCCGTATGGCTTTCATTTTCTC
CTCCTTGTATAAATCCTGGTTGCTGTCTCTTTATGAGGAGTTGTGGCCCGTTGTCAGGCAACGTGGCGTG
GTGTGCACTGTGTTTGCTGACGCAACCCCCACTGGTTGGGGCATTGCCACCACCTGTCAGCTCCTTTCCG
GGACTTTCGCTTTCCCCCTCCCTATTGCCACGGCGGAACTCATCGCCGCCTGCCTTGCCCGCTGCTGGAC
AGGGGCTCGGCTGTTGGGCACTGACAATTCCGTGGTGTTGTCGGGGAAATCATCGTCCTTTCCTTGGCTG
CTCGCCTGTGTTGCCACCTGGATTCTGCGCGGGACGTCCTTCTGCTACGTCCCTTCGGCCCTCAATCCAG
CGGACCTTCCTTCCCGCGGCCTGCTGCCGGCTCTGCGGCCTCTTCCGCGTCTTCGCCTTCGCCCTCAGAC
GAGTCGGATCTCCCTTTGGGCCGCCTCCCCGCATGCTGCGTCTCAAGCATACACGATACCGTCGACCTCG
AGGGAATTAATTCGAGCTCGGTACCTTTAAGACCAATGACTTACAAGGCAGCTGTAGATCTTAGCCACTT
TTTAAAAGAAAAGGGGGGACTGGAAGGGCTAATTCACTCCCAACGAAGACAAGATCTGCTTTTTGCTTGT
ACTGGGTTTCTCTGGTTAGACCAGATCTGAGCCTGGGAGCTCTCTGGCTAACTAGGGAACCCACTGCTTA
AGCCTCAATAAAGCTTGCCTTGAGTGCTTCAAGTAGTGTGTGCCCGTCTGTTGTGTGACTCTGGTAACTA
GAGATCCCTCAGACCCTTTTAGTCAGTGTGGAAAATCTCTAGCAGCATCTAGAATTAATTCCGTGTATTC
TATAGTGTCACCTAAATCGTATGTGTATGATACATAAGGTTATGTATTAATTGTAGCCGCGTTCTAACGA
CAATATGTACAAGCCTAATTGTGTAGCATCTGGCTTACTGAAGCAGACCCTATCATCTCTCTCGTAAACT
GCCGTCAGAGTCGGTTTGGTTGGACGAACCTTCTGAGTTTCTGGTAACGCCGTCCCGCACCCGGAAATGG
TCAGCGAACCAATCAGCAGGGTCATCGCTAGCCAGATCCTCTACGCCGGACGCATCGTGGCCGGCATCAC
CGGCGCCACAGGTGCGGTTGCTGGCGCCTATATCGCCGACATCACCGATGGGGAAGATCGGGCTCGCCAC
TTCGGGCTCATGAGCGCTTGTTTCGGCGTGGGTATGGTGGCAGGCCCCGTGGCCGGGGGACTGTTGGGCG
CCATCTCCTTGCATGCACCATTCCTTGCGGCGGCGGTGCTCAACGGCCTCAACCTACTACTGGGCTGCTT
CCTAATGCAGGAGTCGCATAAGGGAGAGCGTCGAATGGTGCACTCTCAGTACAATCTGCTCTGATGCCGC
ATAGTTAAGCCAGCCCCGACACCCGCCAACACCCGCTGACGCGCCCTGACGGGCTTGTCTGCTCCCGGCA
TCCGCTTACAGACAAGCTGTGACCATCTCCGGGAGCTGCATGTGTCAGAGGTTTTCACCGTCATCACCGA
AACGCGCGAGATGAAAGGGCCTCGTGATACGCCTATTTTTATAGGTTAATGTCATGATAATAATGGTTTC
TTAGACGTCAGGTGGCACTTTTCGGGGAAATGTGCCGAGCGGCCGCACGGTTATCCACAGAATCAGGGGA
TAACGCAGGAAAGAACATGTGAGCAAAAGGCCAGCAAAAGGCCAGGAACCGTAAAAAGGCCGCGTTGCTG
GCGTTTTTCCATAGGCTCCGCCCCCCTGACGAGCATCACAAAAATCGACGCTCAAGTCAGAGGTGGCGAA
ACCCGACAGGACTATAAAGATACCAGGCGTTTCCCCCTGGAAGCTCCCTCGTGCGCTCTCCTGTTCCGAC
CCTGCCGCTTACCGGATACCTGTCCGCCTTTCTCCCTTCGGGAAGCGTGGCGCTTTCTCATAGCTCACGC
TGTAGGTATCTCAGTTCGGTGTAGGTCGTTCGCTCCAAGCTGGGCTGTGTGCACGAACCCCCCGTTCAGC
CCGACCGCTGCGCCTTATCCGGTAACTATCGTCTTGAGTCCAACCCGGTAAGACACGACTTATCGCCACT
GGCAGCAGCCACTGGTAACAGGATTAGCAGAGCGAGGTATGTAGGCGGTGCTACAGAGTTCTTGAAGTGG
TGGCCTAACTACGGCTACACTAGAAGAACAGTATTTGGTATCTGCGCTCTGCTGAAGCCAGTTACCTTCG
GAAAAAGAGTTGGTAGCTCTTGATCCGGCAAACAAACCACCGCTGGTAGCGGTGGTTTTTTTGTTTGCAA
GCAGCAGATTACGCGCAGAAAAAAAGGATCTCAAGAAGATCCTTTGATCTTTTCTACGGGGTCTGACGCT
CAGTGGAACGAAAACTCACGTTAAGGGATTTTGGTCATGACAGGTGGCACTTTTCGGGGAAATGTGCGCG
GAACCCCTATTTGTTTATTTTTCTAAATACATTCAAATATGTATCCGCTCATGAGACAATAACCCTGATA
AATGCTTCAATAATATTGAAAAAGGAAGAGTATGAGTATTCAACATTTCCGTGTCGCCCTTATTCCCTTT
TTTGCGGCATTTTGCCTTCCTGTTTTTGCTCACCCAGAAACGCTGGTGAAAGTAAAAGATGCTGAAGATC
AGTTGGGTGCACGAGTGGGTTACATCGAACTGGATCTCAACAGCGGTAAGATCCTTGAGAGTTTTCGCCC
CGAAGAACGTTTTCCAATGATGAGCACTTTTAAAGTTCTGCTATGTGGCGCGGTATTATCCCGTATTGAC
GCCGGGCAAGAGCAACTCGGTCGCCGCATACACTATTCTCAGAATGACTTGGTTGAGTACTCACCAGTCA
CAGAAAAGCATCTTACGGATGGCATGACAGTAAGAGAATTATGCAGTGCTGCCATAACCATGAGTGATAA
CACTGCGGCCAACTTACTTCTGACAACGATCGGAGGACCGAAGGAGCTAACCGCTTTTTTGCACAACATG
GGGGATCATGTAACTCGCCTTGATCGTTGGGAACCGGAGCTGAATGAAGCCATACCAAACGACGAGCGTG
ACACCACGATGCCTGTAGCAATGGCAACAACGTTGCGCAAACTATTAACTGGCGAACTACTTACTCTAGC
TTCCCGGCAACAATTAATAGACTGGATGGAGGCGGATAAAGTTGCAGGACCACTTCTGCGCTCGGCCCTT
CCGGCTGGCTGGTTTATTGCTGATAAATCTGGAGCCGGTGAGCGTGGGTCCCGCGGTATCATTGCAGCAC
TGGGGCCAGATGGTAAGCCCTCCCGTATCGTAGTTATCTACACGACGGGGAGTCAGGCAACTATGGATGA
ACGAAATAGACAGATCGCTGAGATAGGTGCCTCACTGATTAAGCATTGGTAACTGTCAGACCAAGTTTAC
TCATATATACTTTAGATTGATTTAAAACTTCATTTTTAATTTAAAAGGATCTAGGTGAAGATCCTTTTTG
ATAATCGCGGCCGCCAATTTTTTACGGTTCCTGGCCTTTTGCTGGCCTTTTGCTCACATGTTCTTTCCTG
CGTTATCCCCTGATTCTGTGGATAACCGTATTACCGCCTTTGAGTGAGCTGATACCGCTCGCCGCAGCCG
AACGACCGAGCGCAGCGAGTCAGTGAGCGAGGAAGCGGAAGAGCGCCCAATACGCAAACCGCCTCTCCCC
GCGCGTTGGCCGATTCATTAATGCAGCTGTGGAATGTGTGTCAGTTAGGGTGTGGAAAGTCCCCAGGCTC
CCCAGCAGGCAGAAGTATGCAAAGCATGCATCTCAATTAGTCAGCAACCAGGTGTGGAAAGTCCCCAGGC
TCCCCAGCAGGCAGAAGTATGCAAAGCATGCATCTCAATTAGTCAGCAACCATAGTCCCGCCCCTAACTC
CGCCCATCCCGCCCCTAACTCCGCCCAGTTCCGCCCATTCTCCGCCCCATGGCTGACTAATTTTTTTTAT
TTATGCAGAGGCCGAGGCCGCCTCGGCCTCTGAGCTATTCCAGAAGTAGTGAGGAGGCTTTTTTGGAGGC
CTAGGCTTTTGCAAAAAGCTTGGACACAAGACAGGCTTGCGAGATATGTTTGAGAATACCACTTTATCCC
GCGTCAGGGAGAGGCAGTGCGTAAAAAGACGCGGACTCATGTGAAATACTGGTTTTTAGTGCGCCAGATC
TCTATAATCTCGCGCAACCTATTTTCCCCTCGAACACTTTTTAAGCCGTAGATAAACAGGCTGGGACACT
TCACATGAGCGAAAAATACATCGTCACCTGGGACATGTTGCAGATCCATGCACGTAAACTCGCAAGCCGA
CTGATGCCTTCTGAACAATGGAAAGGCATTATTGCCGTAAGCCGTGGCGGTCTGTACCGGGTGCGTTACT
GGCGCGTGAACTGGGTATTCGTCATGTCGATACCGTTTGTATTTCCAGCTACGATCACGACAACCAGCGC
GAGCTTAAAGTGCTGAAACGCGCAGAAGGCGATGGCGAAGGCTTCATCGTTATTGATGACCTGGTGGATA
CCGGTGGTACTGCGGTTGCGATTCGTGAAATGTATCCAAAAGCGCACTTTGTCACCATCTTCGCAAAACC
GGCTGGTCGTCCGCTGGTTGATGACTATGTTGTTGATATCCCGCAAGATACCTGGATTGAACAGCCGTGG
GATATGGGCGTCGTATTCGTCCCGCCAATCTCCGGTCGCTAATCTTTTCAACGCCTGGCACTGCCGGGCG
TTGTTCTTTTTAACTTCAGGCGGGTTACAATAGTTTCCAGTAAGTATTCTGGAGGCTGCATCCATGACAC
AGGCAAACCTGAGCGAAACCCTGTTCAAACCCCGCTTTAAACATCCTGAAACCTCGACGCTAGTCCGCCG
CTTTAATCACGGCGCACAACCGCCTGTGCAGTCGGCCCTTGATGGTAAAACCATCCCTCACTGGTATCGC
ATGATTAACCGTCTGATGTGGATCTGGCGCGGCATTGACCCACGCGAAATCCTCGACGTCCAGGCACGTA
TTGTGATGAGCGATGCCGAACGTACCGACGATGATTTATACGATACGGTGATTGGCTACCGTGGCGGCAA
CTGGATTTATGAGTGGGCCCCGGATCTTTGTGAAGGAACCTTACTTCTGTGGTGTGACATAATTGGACAA
ACTACCTACAGAGATTTAAAGCTCTAAGGTAAATATAAAATTTTTAAGTGTATAATGTGTTAAACTACTG
ATTCTAATTGTTTGTGTATTTTAGATTCCAACCTATGGAACTGATGAATGGGAGCAGTGGTGGAATGCCT
TTAATGAGGAAAACCTGTTTTGCTCAGAAGAAATGCCATCTAGTGATGATGAGGCTACTGCTGACTCTCA
ACATTCTACTCCTCCAAAAAAGAAGAGAAAGGTAGAAGACCCCAAGGACTTTCCTTCAGAATTGCTAAGT
TTTTTGAGTCATGCTGTGTTTAGTAATAGAACTCTTGCTTGCTTTGCTATTTACACCACAAAGGAAAAAG
CTGCACTGCTATACAAGAAAATTATGGAAAAATATTCTGTAACCTTTATAAGTAGGCATAACAGTTATAA
TCATAACATACTGTTTTTTCTTACTCCACACAGGCATAGAGTGTCTGCTATTAATAACTATGCTCAAAAA
TTGTGTACCTTTAGCTTTTTAATTTGTAAAGGGGTTAATAAGGAATATTTGATGTATAGTGCCTTGACTA
GAGATCATAATCAGCCATACCACATTTGTAGAGGTTTTACTTGCTTTAAAAAACCTCCCACACCTCCCCC
TGAACCTGAAACATAAAATGAATGCAATTGTTGTTGTTAACTTGTTTATTGCAGCTTATAATGGTTACAA
ATAAAGCAATAGCATCACAAATTTCACAAATAAAGCATTTTTTTCACTGCATTCTAGTTGTGGTTTGTCC
AAACTCATCAATGTATCTTATCATGTCTGGATCAACTGGATAACTCAAGCTAACCAAAATCATCCCAAAC
TTCCCACCCCATACCCTATTACCACTGCCAATTACCTGTGGTTTCATTTACTCTAAACCT
Features (pLannotate 1.2.2; 33 found; start..end, strand, type, name):
     71..704     +  LTR            3' LTR: 3' long terminal repeat (LTR) from HIV-1
    751..876     +  misc_feature   HIV-1 Ψ: packaging signal of human immunodeficiency virus type 1
    860..1198    +  CDS            HIV-1 gag (fragment): gag protein from human immunodeficiency virus 1; gag
   1373..1606    +  misc_feature   RRE: The Rev response element (RRE) of HIV-1 allows for Rev-dependent mRNA export from the nucleus to the cytoplasm.
   1983..2083    +  CDS            Rev (fragment): human immunodeficiency virus 1 (HIV-1) Rev protein; rev; enhances nuclear export of unspliced and incompletely spliced viral mRNAs
   2120..2237    +  misc_feature   cPPT/CTS: central polypurine tract and central termination sequence of HIV-1
   2293..2792    +  promoter       PGK promoter: mouse phosphoglycerate kinase 1 promoter
   2799..2888    +  CDS            CD8A (fragment): CD8A_HUMAN - Also known as MAL. Experimental evidence at protein level: Swiss-Prot protein existence level 1. Integral membrane glycoprotein that plays an essential role in the immune response and serves multiple functions in responses against both external and internal offenses. In T-cells, functions primarily as a coreceptor for MHC class I molecule:peptide complex. The antigens presented by class I peptides are derived from cytosolic proteins while class II derived from extracellular proteins. Interacts simultaneously with the T-cell receptor (TCR) and the MHC class I proteins presented by
   3120..4097    +  CDS            Notch1 (fragment): NOTC1_MOUSE - Also known as Motch From Mus musculus (Mouse).
   4098..4538    +  CDS            GAL4 (fragment): GAL4_YEAST - Experimental evidence at protein level: Swiss-Prot protein existence level 1. This protein is a positive regulator for the gene expression of the galactose-induced genes such as GAL1, GAL2, GAL7, GAL10, and MEL1 which code for the enzymes used to convert galactose to glucose. It recognizes a 17 base pair sequence in (5'-CGGRNNRCYNYNCNCCG-3') the upstream activating sequence (UAS-G) of these genes. From Saccharomyces cerevisiae (strain ATCC 204508 / S288c) (Baker's yeast).
   4809..5516    +  CDS            mCherry: mCherry is a basic (constitutively fluorescent) red fluorescent protein published in 2004, derived from Discosoma sp.. It is reported to be a very rapidly-maturing monomer with low acid sensitivity.
   5534..6122    +  misc_feature   WPRE: woodchuck hepatitis virus posttranscriptional regulatory element
   6144..6164    +  misc_feature   MCS (fragment): pBluescript multiple cloning site
   6181..6249    +  CDS            nef (fragment): NEF_HV1Z2 - Experimental evidence at protein level: Swiss-Prot protein existence level 1. Extracellular Nef protein targets CD4(+) T-lymphocytes for apoptosis by interacting with CXCR4 surface receptors. From Human immunodeficiency virus type 1 group M subtype D (isolate Z2/CDC-Z34) (HIV-1).
   6251..6484    +  LTR            3' LTR (ΔU3): self-inactivating 3' long terminal repeat (LTR) from HIV-1
   6509..6527    -  promoter       SP6 promoter: promoter for bacteriophage SP6 RNA polymerase
   6755..7034    +  CDS            TcR (fragment): tetracycline efflux protein; tet; confers resistance to tetracycline
   7035..7083    -  misc_feature   bom (fragment): basis of mobility region from pBR322
   7185..7220    -  CDS            rop (fragment): Rop protein, which maintains plasmids at low copy number; rop
   7426..8014    -  rep_origin     ori: high-copy-number ColE1/pMB1/pBR322/pUC origin of replication
   8117..8221    +  promoter       AmpR promoter: bla
   8222..9082    +  CDS            AmpR: β-lactamase; bla; confers resistance to ampicillin, carbenicillin, and related antibiotics
   9218..9351    +  rep_origin     RSF ori (fragment): Plasmids containing the RSF 1030 origin of replication can be propagated in E. coli cells that contain additional plasmids with compatible origins.
   9353..9409    +  CDS            lacI (fragment): lac repressor; lacI; The lac repressor binds to the lac operator to inhibit transcription in E. coli. This inhibition can be relieved by adding lactose or isopropyl-β-D-thiogalactopyranoside (IPTG).
   9416..9745    +  promoter       SV40 promoter: SV40 enhancer and early promoter
   9945..10064   +  CDS            gpt (fragment): XGPT_ECOLI - Also known as gpp, gxu. Experimental evidence at protein level: Swiss-Prot protein existence level 1. Purine salvage pathway enzyme that catalyzes the transfer of the ribosyl-5-phosphate group from 5-phospho-alpha-D-ribose 1- diphosphate (PRPP) to the N9 position of the 6-oxopurines guanine and xanthine to form the corresponding ribonucleotides GMP (guanosine 5'- monophosphate) and XMP (xanthosine 5'-monophosphate), with the release of PPi. To a lesser extent, also acts on hypoxanthine (PubMed:9100006, PubMed:3886014). Does not ribophosphorylate adenine (PubMed:3886014). From Esch
  10064..10399   +  CDS            gpt (fragment): XGPT_ECOLI - Also known as gpp, gxu. Experimental evidence at protein level: Swiss-Prot protein existence level 1. Purine salvage pathway enzyme that catalyzes the transfer of the ribosyl-5-phosphate group from 5-phospho-alpha-D-ribose 1- diphosphate (PRPP) to the N9 position of the 6-oxopurines guanine and xanthine to form the corresponding ribonucleotides GMP (guanosine 5'- monophosphate) and XMP (xanthosine 5'-monophosphate), with the release of PPi. To a lesser extent, also acts on hypoxanthine (PubMed:9100006, PubMed:3886014). Does not ribophosphorylate adenine (PubMed:3886014). From Esch
  10494..10799   +  CDS            frsA (fragment): FRSA_ECOLI - Also known as yafA. Experimental evidence at protein level: Swiss-Prot protein existence level 1. Catalyzes the hydrolysis of esters (PubMed:15808744). Displays esterase activity toward pNP-butyrate (PubMed:15808744). May stimulate mixed-acid fermentation by acting as a fermentation/respiration switch that down-regulates respiration and up- regulates fermentation rates (PubMed:15169777). From Escherichia coli (strain K12).
  10803..10877   +  CDS            small t antigen (fragment): SV40 (simian virus 40) small t antigen
  10879..10944   +  intron         small t intron: SV40 (simian virus 40) small t antigen intron
  11074..11094   +  CDS            SV40 NLS: nuclear localization signal of SV40 (simian virus 40) large T antigen
  11413..11496   +  CDS            large T antigen (fragment): large T antigen from SV40 (simian virus 40)
  11519..11653   +  polyA_signal   SV40 poly(A) signal: SV40 polyadenylation signal
