[The description below was written by a language model from this plasmid's Addgene catalogue record and pLannotate feature annotations shown in this document.]
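Description:
PGK-LCB3_v1.2-NotchGal4VP64-T2A-mCherry (pZYW047) is an 11,750 nt HIV-1-based lentiviral transfer vector built on the pAN2414 lentiviral destination backbone. It is maintained in E. coli through a ColE1/pBR322-type origin with ampicillin resistance; the catalogue lists it as low copy and grown in a recombination-reduced strain, as is common for LTR-containing plasmids. The viral region begins with a full-length LTR at the 5′ end (labelled "3′ LTR" by the annotation software). It continues with the Ψ packaging signal and a gag fragment, the RRE for Rev-dependent export, and the cPPT/CTS. After the payload come a WPRE to boost transcript expression and a self-inactivating ΔU3 3′ LTR. Outside the LTRs, the backbone carries an SV40 promoter–gpt cassette with the SV40 small t intron and poly(A) signal, along with tetracycline resistance, rop and bom fragments, all apparent remnants of older vector lineages.

The payload is a single open reading frame driven by the mouse PGK promoter. It opens with a fragment of human CD8A, presumably the signal peptide. An unannotated stretch follows, which by position should hold the synthetic LCB3 binder, recorded as carrying an E45D mutation. Next are a mouse Notch1 fragment serving as the cleavable core and a Gal4 fragment. The VP64 activation domain and the T2A peptide named in the title are not annotated, but they fit the gap before mCherry. In a SynNotch receptor, ligand binding triggers Notch cleavage, which releases Gal4-VP64 to activate a UAS-controlled reporter or gene supplied separately. T2A co-expresses mCherry as a transduction marker. According to the associated publication title, the receptor was used to build sentinel cells that detect SARS-CoV-2 Spike protein.
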