Addgene plasmid #194230: PGK-LCB3_v1.2-NotchGal4VP64-T2A-mCherry (pZYW047)
Purpose: Lentiviral expression vector expressing LCB3 SynNotch and mCherry transduction marker
Depositing lab: Hana El-Samad. Depositing organization: University of California, San Francisco (UCSF). Publication: Sentinel cells enable genetic detection of SARS-CoV-2 Spike protein. Weinberg ZY, Hilburger CE, Kim M, Cao L, Khalid M, Elmes S, Diwanji D, Hernandez E, Lopez J, Schaefer K, Smith AM, Zhou F, Kumar GR, Ott M, Baker D, El-Samad H. bioRxiv [Preprint]. 2021 Apr 20:2021.04.20.440678. doi: 10.1101/2021.04.20.440678. PubMed 33907743.
Backbone
  Vector backbone: pAN2414 Lentiviral Destination
  Vector type: Lentiviral
Growth in bacteria
  Bacterial resistance: Ampicillin, 100 μg/mL
  Growth temperature: 37°C
  Growth strain: NEB Stable
  Copy number: Low Copy
Gene/Insert
  Gene/Insert name: PGK-LCB3-SynNotch-T2A-mCherry
  Species: Synthetic
  Mutation: E45D mutation in LCB3
  Promoter: PGK
  Cloning method: Restriction Enzyme; 5′ cloning site unknown (unknown if destroyed)
Terms and licenses: Academic/Nonprofit Terms; Industry Terms: Not Available to Industry
Depositor comments: Please visit https://doi.org/10.1101/2021.04.20.440678 for bioRxiv preprint.
How to cite: PGK-LCB3_v1.2-NotchGal4VP64-T2A-mCherry (pZYW047) was a gift from Hana El-Samad (Addgene plasmid # 194230 ; http://n2t.net/addgene:194230 ; RRID:Addgene_194230)
